>Addgene plasmid #193108 | GB3411 | addgene full sequence | sequence record 380422 | Addgene NGS Result
CGGTGTAACAAGGGTGAACACTATCCCATATCACCAGCTCACCGTCTTTCATTGCCATACGAAATTCCGG
ATGAGCATTCATCAGGCGGGCAAGAATGTGAATAAAGGCCGGATAAAACTTGTGCTTATTTTTCTTTACG
GTCTTTAAAAAGGCCGTAATATCCAGCTGAACGGTCTGGTTATAGGTACATTGAGCAACTGACTGAAATG
CCTCAAAATGTTCTTTACGATGCCATTGGGATATATCAACGGTGGTATATCCAGTGATTTTTTTCTCCAT
TTTAGCTTCCTTAGCTCCTGAAAATCTCGATAACTCAAAAAATACGCCCGGTAGTGATCTTATTTCATTA
TGGTGAAAGTTGGAACCTCTTACGTGCCCGATCAACTCGAGTGCCACCTGACGTCTAAGAAACCATTATT
ATCATGACATTAACCTATAAAAATAGGCGTATCACGAGGCAGAATTTCAGATAAAAAAAATCCTTAGCTT
TCGCTAAGGATGATTTCTGGAATTCGCGGCCGCTTCTAGAGCGATGAGTGGTCTCGTCCCGCATGCATGC
ATTCTTACACGTGATTGCCATGCAAATCTCCTTTCTCACCTATAAATACAAACCAACCCTTCACTACACT
CTTCACTCAAACCAAAACAAGAAAACATACACAAATAGCAAAACAATGTGAGACCACTCATCGCGACTAG
TAGCGGCCGCTGCAGTCCGGCAAAAAAGGGCAAGGTGTCACCACCCTGCCCTTTTTCTTTAAAACCGAAA
AGATTACTTCGCGTTATGCAGGCTTCCTCGCTCACTGACTCGCTGCGCTCGGTCGTTCGGCTGCGGCGAG
CGGTATCAGCTCACTCAAAGGCGGTAATACGGTTATCCACAGAATCAGGGGATAACGCAGGAAAGAACAT
GTGAGCAAAAGGCCAGCAAAAGGCCAGGAACCGTAAAAAGGCCGCGTTGCTGGCGTTTTTCCACAGGCTC
CGCCCCCCTGACGAGCATCACAAAAATCGACGCTCAAGTCAGAGGTGGCGAAACCCGACAGGACTATAAA
GATACCAGGCGTTTCCCCCTGGAAGCTCCCTCGTGCGCTCTCCTGTTCCGACCCTGCCGCTTACCGGATA
CCTGTCCGCCTTTCTCCCTTCGGGAAGCGTGGCGCTTTCTCATAGCTCACGCTGTAGGTATCTCAGTTCG
GTGTAGGTCGTTCGCTCCAAGCTGGGCTGTGTGCACGAACCCCCCGTTCAGCCCGACCGCTGCGCCTTAT
CCGGTAACTATCGTCTTGAGTCCAACCCGGTAAGACACGACTTATCGCCACTGGCAGCAGCCACTGGTAA
CAGGATTAGCAGAGCGAGGTATGTAGGCGGTGCTACAGAGTTCTTGAAGTGGTGGCCTAACTACGGCTAC
ACTAGAAGAACAGTATTTGGTATCTGCGCTCTGCTGAAGCCAGTTACCTTCGGAAAAAGAGTTGGTAGCT
CTTGATCCGGCAAACAAACCACCGCTGGTAGCGGTGGTTTTTTTGTTTGCAAGCAGCAGATTACGCGCAG
AAAAAAAGGATCTCAAGAAGATCCTTTGATCTTTTCTACGGGGTCTGACGCTCAGTGGAACGAAAACTCA
CGTTAAGGGATTTTGGTCATGAGATTATCAAAAAGGATCTTCACCTAGATCCTTTTAAATTAAAAATGAA
GTTTTAAATCAATCTAAAGTATATATGAGTAAACTTGGTCTGACAGCTCGAGGCTTGGATTCTCACCAAT
AAAAAACGCCCGGCGGCAACCGAGCGTTCTGAACAAATCCAGATGGAGTTCTGAGGTCATTACTGGATCT
ATCAACAGGAGTCCAAGCGAGCTCGATATCAAATTACGCCCCGCCCTGCCACTCGTCGCAGTACTGTTGT
AATTCATTAAGCATTCTGCCGACATGGAAGCCATCACAAACGGCATGATGAACCTGAATCGCCAGCGGCA
TCAGCACCTTGTCGCCTTGCGTATAATATTTGCCCATGGTGAAAACGGGGGCGAAGAAGTTGTCCATATT
GGCCACGTTTAAATCAAAACTGGTGAAACTCACCCAGGGATTGGCTGATACGAAAAACATATTCTCAATA
AACCCTTTAGGGAAATAGGCCAGGTTTTCACCGTAACACGCCACATCTTGCGAATATATGTGTAGAAACT
GCCGGAAATCGTCGTGGTATTCACTCCAGAGTGATGAAAACGTTTCAGTTTGCTCATGGAAAA
Features (pLannotate 1.2.2; 8 found; start..end, strand, type, name):
    281..378     -  promoter       cat promoter: promoter of the E. coli cat gene encoding chloramphenicol acetyltransferase
    464..507     -  terminator     bacterial terminator: putative bacterial transcription terminator
    510..531     +  misc_feature   BioBrick prefix: BioBrick prefix for parts that do not start with "ATG"
    696..715     +  misc_feature   BioBrick suffix: universal suffix for all parts
    716..773     +  terminator     his operon terminator: This putative transcriptin terminator from the E. coli his operon has a 2-bp deletion introduced during synthesis. Its efficiency has not been determined.
    968..1556    -  rep_origin     ori: high-copy-number ColE1/pMB1/pBR322/pUC origin of replication
   1739..1833    -  terminator     lambda t0 terminator: transcription terminator from phage lambda
   1857..280     -  CDS            cat (across the origin): CAT_ECOLX - Experimental evidence at protein level: Swiss-Prot protein existence level 1. This enzyme is an effector of chloramphenicol resistance in bacteria. From Escherichia coli. This protein is used as a marker in many commonly used cloning vectors, such as pACYC184.
