[The description below was written by a language model from this plasmid's Addgene catalogue record and pLannotate feature annotations shown in this document.]
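Description:
GB3411 is a small (about 2.2 kb) GoldenBraid-style part-domestication plasmid built on the pUPD2 backbone and classified as a synthetic biology vector. It is a bacterial storage and cloning plasmid rather than an expression construct. It replicates at high copy in E. coli from a ColE1/pUC-type origin and is selected with chloramphenicol through a cat (chloramphenicol acetyltransferase) gene driven by its native cat promoter and followed by the lambda t0 terminator. The insert position is bracketed by BioBrick prefix and suffix sequences. It is also insulated by bacterial transcription terminators on both sides, including a his operon terminator, which limit read-through between the part and the backbone.

The payload, GB_SynP minAt2S3, is a minimal promoter part derived from the At2S3 gene. It comprises the 84 bp upstream of the transcription start site together with the 5'UTR, taken from an earlier collection part (GB0029). The automated annotation does not label the insert itself, but the roughly 160 bp gap between the BioBrick prefix and suffix is consistent with a part of this size. The record lists the insert species as synthetic and does not state the cloning sites used.

The plasmid belongs to the GB_SynP collection of modular, dCas9-regulated synthetic promoters for tuning recombinant gene expression in plants. In that framework a minimal promoter such as this one supplies the core transcription initiation region and leader. It would be combined by modular assembly with upstream elements to build complete synthetic promoters whose activity depends on programmable dCas9-based activators. The record does not give details of those partner parts.
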