Addgene plasmid #193108: GB3411
Purpose: Minimal promoter of At2S3 gene containing 84bp upstream the transcription start site and the 5'UTR region (from GB0029 sequence).
Depositing lab: Diego Orzaez. Depositing organization: Instituto de Biologia Molecular y Celular de Plantas. Publication: GB_SynP: A Modular dCas9-Regulated Synthetic Promoter Collection for Fine-Tuned Recombinant Gene Expression in Plants. Moreno-Gimenez E, Selma S, Calvache C, Orzaez D. ACS Synth Biol. 2022 Sep 16;11(9):3037-3048. doi: 10.1021/acssynbio.2c00238. Epub 2022 Aug 31. PubMed 36044643.
Backbone
  Vector backbone: pUPD2
  Vector type: Synthetic Biology
Growth in bacteria
  Bacterial resistance: Chloramphenicol, 25 μg/mL
  Growth temperature: 37°C
  Growth strain: DH5alpha
  Copy number: High Copy
Gene/Insert
  Gene/Insert name: GB_SynP minAt2S3
  Species: Synthetic
  Cloning method: Restriction Enzyme; 5′ cloning site unknown (unknown if destroyed)
Terms and licenses: Academic/Nonprofit Terms; Industry Terms: Not Available to Industry
How to cite: GB3411 was a gift from Diego Orzaez (Addgene plasmid # 193108 ; http://n2t.net/addgene:193108 ; RRID:Addgene_193108)
